Addgene plasmid #73102: ICAM4-CD4d3+4-bio
Purpose: EXPRESs plasmid for human erythrocyte surface proteins encoding ICAM4 with rat CD4d3+4-bio
Depositing lab: Gavin Wright. Depositing organization: Wellcome Sanger Institute. Publication: Basigin is a receptor essential for erythrocyte invasion by Plasmodium falciparum. Crosnier C, Bustamante LY, Bartholdson SJ, Bei AK, Theron M, Uchikawa M, Mboup S, Ndir O, Kwiatkowski DP, Duraisingh MT, Rayner JC, Wright GJ. Nature. 2011 Nov 9;480(7378):534-7. doi: 10.1038/nature10606. PubMed 22080952.
Backbone
  Vector backbone: pTT3
  Backbone manufacturer: Yves Durocher, NRC
  Backbone size w/o insert (bp): 6000
  Total vector size (bp): 7301
  Vector type: Mammalian Expression
Growth in bacteria
  Bacterial resistance: Ampicillin, 100 μg/mL
  Growth temperature: 37°C
  Growth strain: DH5alpha
  Copy number: Unknown
Gene/Insert
  Gene/Insert name: ICAM4
  Species: H. sapiens (human)
  Entrez Gene: ICAM4 (a.k.a. CD242, LW)
  Promoter: CMV
  Tag / fusion protein: ratCD4d3+4 (C terminal on insert); biotinylation peptide (C terminal on insert)
  Cloning method: Restriction Enzyme; 5′ cloning site NotI (not destroyed); 3′ cloning site AscI (not destroyed)
  Sequencing primers: 5′ CMW fwd
Resource information
  A portion of this plasmid was derived from a plasmid made by: pTT3 was obtained from Yves Durocher, National Research Council of Canada-Biotechnology Research Institute
Terms and licenses: Academic/Nonprofit Terms; Industry Terms: Not Available to Industry
How to cite: ICAM4-CD4d3+4-bio was a gift from Gavin Wright (Addgene plasmid # 73102 ; http://n2t.net/addgene:73102 ; RRID:Addgene_73102)
