[The description below was written by a language model from this plasmid's Addgene catalogue record and pLannotate feature annotations shown in this document.]
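Description:
ICAM4-CD4d3+4-bio is a 7.3 kb mammalian expression plasmid built on the pTT3 backbone and belongs to a set of constructs made for producing recombinant human erythrocyte surface proteins. It is propagated in E. coli through a high-copy ColE1/pUC-type origin with ampicillin selection from the bla gene. It also carries a fragment of the Epstein-Barr virus oriP, an element that supports episomal maintenance and enhanced transient expression in cells supplying EBNA1. Short remnants of lac regulatory sequences and other bacterial elements annotated upstream of the expression cassette appear to be backbone carry-over rather than functional parts.

The expression cassette is driven by the CMV immediate-early enhancer and promoter, followed by adenovirus-derived leader and splice sequences and a chimeric intron fragment, which generally improve mRNA processing and yield. The small "PTP" hit on the reverse strand most likely reflects this adenoviral leader region rather than an intended coding sequence. A short match to an immunoglobulin heavy chain signal sequence lies just upstream of the human ICAM4 (LW, CD242) fragment, which is cloned between retained NotI and AscI sites. ICAM4 is fused at its C terminus to rat CD4 domains 3 and 4 and then to a biotinylation peptide listed in the catalogue but not separately annotated. A rabbit β-globin polyadenylation signal terminates the transcript. The record does not state the exact ICAM4 boundaries, though the fragment annotation and fusion design are consistent with a secreted form. The CD4 tag provides a common handle for detection, and the biotin acceptor peptide permits capture on streptavidin. This suits the protein to interaction screens such as the search for Plasmodium falciparum erythrocyte invasion receptors described in the associated publication.
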