Features (pLannotate 1.2.2; 19 found; start..end, strand, type, name):
    659..714     +  polyA_signal   β-globin poly(A) signal: rabbit β-globin polyadenylation signal (Gil and Proudfoot, 1987)
   1228..2909    -  rep_origin     oriP (fragment): Epstein-Barr virus oriP replication origin (Yates et al., 2000)
   3036..3140    +  promoter       AmpR promoter: bla
   3141..4001    +  CDS            AmpR: β-lactamase; bla; confers resistance to ampicillin, carbenicillin, and related antibiotics
   4172..4760    +  rep_origin     ori: high-copy-number ColE1/pMB1/pBR322/pUC origin of replication
   4943..5035    +  CDS            lacI (fragment): lac repressor; lacI; The lac repressor binds to the lac operator to inhibit transcription in E. coli. This inhibition can be relieved by adding lactose or isopropyl-β-D-thiogalactopyranoside (IPTG).
   5048..5069    +  protein_bind   CAP binding site: CAP binding activates transcription in the presence of cAMP. E. coli catabolite activator protein
   5084..5114    +  promoter       lac promoter: promoter for the E. coli lac operon
   5122..5138    +  protein_bind   lac operator: The lac repressor binds to the lac operator to inhibit transcription in E. coli. This inhibition can be relieved by adding lactose or isopropyl-β-D-thiogalactopyranoside (IPTG). lac repressor encoded by lacI
   5208..5224    +  promoter       tet promoter (fragment): E. coli promoter for tetracycline efflux protein gene
   5234..5259    -  CDS            bla(M) (fragment): β-lactamase lacking the signal sequence; bla(M); allows cytosolic expression of β-lactamase
   5433..5812    +  enhancer       CMV enhancer: human cytomegalovirus immediate early enhancer
   5814..6013    +  promoter       CMV promoter: human cytomegalovirus (CMV) immediate early promoter
   6081..6119    +  misc_feature   Ad SA (fragment): adenovirus major late transcript splice acceptor (Friedrich and Soriano, 1991)
   6152..6361    -  CDS            PTP (fragment): TERM_ADE02 - Experimental evidence at protein level: Swiss-Prot protein existence level 1. Protein covalently bound to the viral DNA that acts as a primer for viral genomic replication by DNA strand displacement. Assembles on the viral origin of replication in an initiation complex with viral polymerase, DBP, host NFIA and host POU2F1/OCT1. During initiation, the polymerase covalently couples the first dCTP with Ser- 580 of pTP. The terminal protein stimulates the template activity over 20 fold compared to protein-free templates. Neo-synthesized viral genomes are linked to two preterminal prot
   6392..6481    +  intron         chimeric intron (fragment): chimera between introns from adenovirus and immunoglobulin heavy chain genes
   6500..6546    +  CDS            IgH signal sequence (fragment): signal sequence from the mouse immunoglobulin heavy chain variable region
   6577..19      +  CDS            ICAM4 (fragment) (across the origin): ICAM4_HUMAN - Also known as LW. Experimental evidence at protein level: Swiss-Prot protein existence level 1. ICAM proteins are ligands for the leukocyte adhesion protein LFA-1 (integrin alpha-L/beta-2). ICAM4 is also a ligand for alpha- 4/beta-1 and alpha-V integrins. From Homo sapiens (Human).
   7294..553     +  CDS            Cd4 (fragment) (across the origin): CD4_RAT - Experimental evidence at protein level: Swiss-Prot protein existence level 1. Integral membrane glycoprotein that plays an essential role in the immune response and serves multiple functions in responses against both external and internal offenses. In T-cells, functions primarily as a coreceptor for MHC class II molecule:peptide complex. The antigens presented by class II peptides are derived from extracellular proteins while class I peptides are derived from cytosolic proteins. Interacts simultaneously with the T-cell receptor (TCR) and the MHC class II presented by antigen presenti
>Addgene plasmid #73102 | ICAM4-CD4d3+4-bio | depositor full sequence | sequence record 136980 | ICAM4-CD4d3+4-bio sequence 7301 bps
GTCGACCTCCATCACGGCCTATAAGAGTGAGGGGGAGTCAGCGGAGTTCTCCTTCCCACTCAACCTTGGA
GAGGAAAGCCTGCAGGGAGAGTTGAGATGGAAGGCAGAGAAGGCTCCTTCTTCCCAGTCCTGGATCACCT
TCTCCCTAAAGAACCAAAAGGTGTCTGTGCAGAAGTCTACTAGCAACCCCAAGTTCCAGCTGTCCGAAAC
GCTCCCACTCACCCTTCAGATACCCCAGGTCTCCCTTCAGTTTGCTGGTTCTGGCAACCTGACCCTGACT
CTGGACAGAGGGATACTGTATCAGGAAGTGAACCTGGTGGTGATGAAAGTGACTCAGCCCGACAGCAACA
CTTTGACCTGTGAGGTGATGGGACCCACCTCACCCAAGATGAGACTGATCTTGAAGCAGGAGAATCAGGA
GGCCAGGGTCTCCAGGCAGGAGAAAGTGATTCAAGTGCAGGCCCCTGAAGCAGGGGTGTGGCAATGTCTA
CTGAGTGAAGGTGAAGAGGTCAAGATGGACTCCAAGATCCAGGTTTTATCCAAAGGGTTGAATTCCGGAT
CACTGCATCATATTCTGGATGCACAGAAAATGGTGTGGAATCATCGTTAAGTCTAGACACGTGATTAATT
AAGGATCCCCCGACCTCGACCTCTGGCTAATAAAGGAAATTTATTTTCATTGCAATAGTGTGTTGGAATT
TTTTGTGTCTCTCACTCGGAAGGACATATGGGAGGGCAAATCATTTGGTCGAGATCCCTCGGAGATCTCT
AGCTAGAGGATCGATCCCCGCCCCGGACGAACTAAACCTGACTACGACATCTCTGCCCCTTCTTCGCGGG
GCAGTGCATGTAATCCCTTCAGTTGGTTGGTACAACTTGCCAACTGGGCCCTGTTCCACATGTGACACGG
GGGGGGACCAAACACAAAGGGGTTCTCTGACTGTAGTTGACATCCTTATAAATGGATGTGCACATTTGCC
AACACTGAGTGGCTTTCATCCTGGAGCAGACTTTGCAGTCTGTGGACTGCAACACAACATTGCCTTTATG
TGTAACTCTTGGCTGAAGCTCTTACACCAATGCTGGGGGACATGTACCTCCCAGGGGCCCAGGAAGACTA
CGGGAGGCTACACCAACGTCAATCAGAGGGGCCTGTGTAGCTACCGATAAGCGGACCCTCAAGAGGGCAT
TAGCAATAGTGTTTATAAGGCCCCCTTGTTAACCCTAAACGGGTAGCATATGCTTCCCGGGTAGTAGTAT
ATACTATCCAGACTAACCCTAATTCAATAGCATATGTTACCCAACGGGAAGCATATGCTATCGAATTAGG
GTTAGTAAAAGGGTCCTAAGGAACAGCGATATCTCCCACCCCATGAGCTGTCACGGTTTTATTTACATGG
GGTCAGGATTCCACGAGGGTAGTGAACCATTTTAGTCACAAGGGCAGTGGCTGAAGATCAAGGAGCGGGC
AGTGAACTCTCCTGAATCTTCGCCTGCTTCTTCATTCTCCTTCGTTTAGCTAATAGAATAACTGCTGAGT
TGTGAACAGTAAGGTGTATGTGAGGTGCTCGAAAACAAGGTTTCAGGTGACGCCCCCAGAATAAAATTTG
GACGGGGGGTTCAGTGGTGGCATTGTGCTATGACACCAATATAACCCTCACAAACCCCTTGGGCAATAAA
TACTAGTGTAGGAATGAAACATTCTGAATATCTTTAACAATAGAAATCCATGGGGTGGGGACAAGCCGTA
AAGACTGGATGTCCATCTCACACGAATTTATGGCTATGGGCAACACATAATCCTAGTGCAATATGATACT
GGGGTTATTAAGATGTGTCCCAGGCAGGGACCAAGACAGGTGAACCATGTTGTTACACTCTATTTGTAAC
AAGGGGAAAGAGAGTGGACGCCGACAGCAGCGGACTCCACTGGTTGTCTCTAACACCCCCGAAAATTAAA
CGGGGCTCCACGCCAATGGGGCCCATAAACAAAGACAAGTGGCCACTCTTTTTTTTGAAATTGTGGAGTG
GGGGCACGCGTCAGCCCCCACACGCCGCCCTGCGGTTTTGGACTGTAAAATAAGGGTGTAATAACTTGGC
TGATTGTAACCCCGCTAACCACTGCGGTCAAACCACTTGCCCACAAAACCACTAATGGCACCCCGGGGAA
TACCTGCATAAGTAGGTGGGCGGGCCAAGATAGGGGCGCGATTGCTGCGATCTGGAGGACAAATTACACA
CACTTGCGCCTGAGCGCCAAGCACAGGGTTGTTGGTCCTCATATTCACGAGGTCGCTGAGAGCACGGTGG
GCTAATGTTGCCATGGGTAGCATATACTACCCAAATATCTGGATAGCATATGCTATCCTAATCTATATCT
GGGTAGCATAGGCTATCCTAATCTATATCTGGGTAGCATATGCTATCCTAATCTATATCTGGGTAGTATA
TGCTATCCTAATTTATATCTGGGTAGCATAGGCTATCCTAATCTATATCTGGGTAGCATATGCTATCCTA
ATCTATATCTGGGTAGTATATGCTATCCTAATCTGTATCCGGGTAGCATATGCTATCCTAATAGAGATTA
GGGTAGTATATGCTATCCTAATTTATATCTGGGTAGCATATACTACCCAAATATCTGGATAGCATATGCT
ATCCTAATCTATATCTGGGTAGCATATGCTATCCTAATCTATATCTGGGTAGCATAGGCTATCCTAATCT
ATATCTGGGTAGCATATGCTATCCTAATCTATATCTGGGTAGTATATGCTATCCTAATTTATATCTGGGT
AGCATAGGCTATCCTAATCTATATCTGGGTAGCATATGCTATCCTAATCTATATCTGGGTAGTATATGCT
ATCCTAATCTGTATCCGGGTAGCATATGCTATCCTCATGATAAGCTGTCAAACATGAGAATTTTCTTGAA
GACGAAAGGGCCTCGTGATACGCCTATTTTTATAGGTTAATGTCATGATAATAATGGTTTCTTAGACGTC
AGGTGGCACTTTTCGGGGAAATGTGCGCGGAACCCCTATTTGTTTATTTTTCTAAATACATTCAAATATG
TATCCGCTCATGAGACAATAACCCTGATAAATGCTTCAATAATATTGAAAAAGGAAGAGTATGAGTATTC
AACATTTCCGTGTCGCCCTTATTCCCTTTTTTGCGGCATTTTGCCTTCCTGTTTTTGCTCACCCAGAAAC
GCTGGTGAAAGTAAAAGATGCTGAAGATCAGTTGGGTGCACGAGTGGGTTACATCGAACTGGATCTCAAC
AGCGGTAAGATCCTTGAGAGTTTTCGCCCCGAAGAACGTTTTCCAATGATGAGCACTTTTAAAGTTCTGC
TATGTGGCGCGGTATTATCCCGTGTTGACGCCGGGCAAGAGCAACTCGGTCGCCGCATACACTATTCTCA
GAATGACTTGGTTGAGTACTCACCAGTCACAGAAAAGCATCTTACGGATGGCATGACAGTAAGAGAATTA
TGCAGTGCTGCCATAACCATGAGTGATAACACTGCGGCCAACTTACTTCTGACAACGATCGGAGGACCGA
AGGAGCTAACCGCTTTTTTGCACAACATGGGGGATCATGTAACTCGCCTTGATCGTTGGGAACCGGAGCT
GAATGAAGCCATACCAAACGACGAGCGTGACACCACGATGCCTGCAGCAATGGCAACAACGTTGCGCAAA
CTATTAACTGGCGAACTACTTACTCTAGCTTCCCGGCAACAATTAATAGACTGGATGGAGGCGGATAAAG
TTGCAGGACCACTTCTGCGCTCGGCCCTTCCGGCTGGCTGGTTTATTGCTGATAAATCTGGAGCCGGTGA
GCGTGGGTCTCGCGGTATCATTGCAGCACTGGGGCCAGATGGTAAGCCCTCCCGTATCGTAGTTATCTAC
ACGACGGGGAGTCAGGCAACTATGGATGAACGAAATAGACAGATCGCTGAGATAGGTGCCTCACTGATTA
AGCATTGGTAACTGTCAGACCAAGTTTACTCATATATACTTTAGATTGATTTAAAACTTCATTTTTAATT
TAAAAGGATCTAGGTGAAGATCCTTTTTGATAATCTCATGACCAAAATCCCTTAACGTGAGTTTTCGTTC
CACTGAGCGTCAGACCCCGTAGAAAAGATCAAAGGATCTTCTTGAGATCCTTTTTTTCTGCGCGTAATCT
GCTGCTTGCAAACAAAAAAACCACCGCTACCAGCGGTGGTTTGTTTGCCGGATCAAGAGCTACCAACTCT
TTTTCCGAAGGTAACTGGCTTCAGCAGAGCGCAGATACCAAATACTGTTCTTCTAGTGTAGCCGTAGTTA
GGCCACCACTTCAAGAACTCTGTAGCACCGCCTACATACCTCGCTCTGCTAATCCTGTTACCAGTGGCTG
CTGCCAGTGGCGATAAGTCGTGTCTTACCGGGTTGGACTCAAGACGATAGTTACCGGATAAGGCGCAGCG
GTCGGGCTGAACGGGGGGTTCGTGCACACAGCCCAGCTTGGAGCGAACGACCTACACCGAACTGAGATAC
CTACAGCGTGAGCTATGAGAAAGCGCCACGCTTCCCGAAGGGAGAAAGGCGGACAGGTATCCGGTAAGCG
GCAGGGTCGGAACAGGAGAGCGCACGAGGGAGCTTCCAGGGGGAAACGCCTGGTATCTTTATAGTCCTGT
CGGGTTTCGCCACCTCTGACTTGAGCGTCGATTTTTGTGATGCTCGTCAGGGGGGCGGAGCCTATGGAAA
AACGCCAGCAACGCGGCCTTTTTACGGTTCCTGGCCTTTTGCTGGCCTTTTGCTCACATGTTCTTTCCTG
CGTTATCCCCTGATTCTGTGGATAACCGTATTACCGCCTTTGAGTGAGCTGATACCGCTCGCCGCAGCCG
AACGACCGAGCGCAGCGAGTCAGTGAGCGAGGAAGCGGAAGAGCGCCCAATACGCAAACCGCCTCTCCCC
GCGCGTTGGCCGATTCATTAATGCAGCTGGCACGACAGGTTTCCCGACTGGAAAGCGGGCAGTGAGCGCA
ACGCAATTAATGTGAGTTAGCTCACTCATTAGGCACCCCAGGCTTTACACTTTATGCTTCCGGCTCGTAT
GTTGTGTGGAATTGTGAGCGGATAACAATTTCACACAGGAAACAGCTATGACCATGATTACGCCAAGCTC
TAGCTAGAGGTCGACCAATTCTCATGTTTGACAGCTTATCATCGCAGATCCGGGCAACGTTGTTGCCATT
GCTGCAGGCGCAGAACTGGTAGGTATGGAAGATCTATACATTGAATCAATATTGGCAATTAGCCATATTA
GTCATTGGTTATATAGCATAAATCAATATTGGCTATTGGCCATTGCATACGTTGTATCTATATCATAATA
TGTACATTTATATTGGCTCATGTCCAATATGACCGCCATGTTGACATTGATTATTGACTAGTTATTAATA
GTAATCAATTACGGGGTCATTAGTTCATAGCCCATATATGGAGTTCCGCGTTACATAACTTACGGTAAAT
GGCCCGCCTGGCTGACCGCCCAACGACCCCCGCCCATTGACGTCAATAATGACGTATGTTCCCATAGTAA
CGCCAATAGGGACTTTCCATTGACGTCAATGGGTGGAGTATTTACGGTAAACTGCCCACTTGGCAGTACA
TCAAGTGTATCATATGCCAAGTCCGCCCCCTATTGACGTCAATGACGGTAAATGGCCCGCCTGGCATTAT
GCCCAGTACATGACCTTACGGGACTTTCCTACTTGGCAGTACATCTACGTATTAGTCATCGCTATTACCA
TGGTGATGCGGTTTTGGCAGTACACCAATGGGCGTGGATAGCGGTTTGACTCACGGGGATTTCCAAGTCT
CCACCCCATTGACGTCAATGGGAGTTTGTTTTGGCACCAAAATCAACGGGACTTTCCAAAATGTCGTAAT
AACCCCGCCCCGTTGACGCAAATGGGCGGTAGGCGTGTACGGTGGGAGGTCTATATAAGCAGAGCTCGTT
TAGTGAACCGTCAGATCCTCACTCTCTTCCGCATCGCTGTCTGCGAGGGCCAGCTGTTGGGCTCGCGGTT
GAGGACAAACTCTTCGCGGTCTTTCCAGTACTCTTGGATCGGAAACCCGTCGGCCTCCGAACGGTACTCC
GCCACCGAGGGACCTGAGCGAGTCCGCATCGACCGGATCGGAAAACCTCTCGAGAAAGGCGTCTAACCAG
TCACAGTCGCAAGGTAGGCTGAGCACCGTGGCGGGCGGCAGCGGGTGGCGGTCGGGGTTGTTTCTGGCGG
AGGTGCTGCTGATGATGTAATTAAAGTAGGCGGTCTTGAGACGGCGGATGGTCGAGGTGAGGTGTGGCAG
GCTTGAGATCCAGCTGTTGGGGTGAGTACTCCCTCTCAAAAGCGGGCATTACTTCTGCGCTAAGATTGTC
AGTTTCCAAAAACGAGGAGGATTTGATATTCACCTGGCCCGATCTGGCCATACACTTGAGTGACAATGAC
ATCCACTTTGCCTTTCTCTCCACAGGTGTCCACTCCCAGGTCCAAGTTTAAACTGCGGCCGCCACCATGG
GCAGCCTGTTCCCCCTGAGCCTGCTGTTCTTCCTGGCCGCTGCCTACCCTGGTGTCGGCAGCGCCCTGGG
CAGAAGGACCAAGAGAGCCCAGAGCCCCAAGGGAAGCCCTCTGGCCCCTAGCGGCACCAGCGTGCCTTTC
TGGGTCCGGATGAGCCCCGAGTTTGTGGCCGTGCAGCCCGGCAAGAGCGTGCAGCTGAACTGCAGCAACA
GCTGCCCCCAGCCCCAGAACAGCAGCCTGCGGACCCCTCTGAGACAGGGCAAGACACTGAGAGGCCCTGG
CTGGGTGTCCTACCAGCTGCTGGATGTGAGAGCCTGGTCTAGTCTGGCTCACTGCCTGGTCACCTGTGCC
GGCAAGACCAGATGGGCCACCTCCCGGATCACCGCCTACAAGCCCCCCCACAGCGTGATCCTGGAACCCC
CCGTGCTGAAGGGCCGGAAGTACACCCTGCGGTGCCACGTGACCCAGGTGTTCCCCGTGGGCTACCTGGT
GGTCACCCTGAGACACGGCAGCAGAGTGATCTACAGCGAGAGCCTGGAACGGTTCACCGGCCTGGACCTG
GCCAACGTGACCCTGACCTACGAGTTCGCCGCTGGCCCCAGAGATTTCTGGCAGCCCGTGATCTGCCACG
CCAGACTGAACCTGGACGGCCTGGTCGTGAGAAACAGCAGCGCCCCCATCACACTGATGCTGGCCTGGTC
CCCAGCCCCTACCGGCGCGCC
