>Addgene plasmid #73102 | ICAM4-CD4d3+4-bio | addgene partial sequence | sequence record 140380 | rb_glob_PA_term-R 5'-CCCATATGTCCTTCCGAGTG-3'
AATTTCCTTTATTAGCCAGAGGTCGAGGTCGGGGGATCCTTAATTAATCACGTGTCTAGACTTAACGATG
ATTCCACACCATTTTCTGTGCATCCAGAATATGATGCAGTGATCCGGAATTCAACCCTTTGGATAAAACC
TGGATCTTGGAGTCCATCTTGACCTCTTCACCTTCACTCAGTAGACATTGCCACACCCCTGCTTCAGGGG
CCTGCACTTGAATCACTTTCTCCTGCCTGGAGACCCTGGCCTCCTGATTCTCCTGCTTCAAGATCAGTCT
CATCTTGGGTGAGGTGGGTCCCATCACCTCACAGGTCAAAGTGTTGCTGTCGGGCTGAGTCACTTTCATC
ACCACCAGGTTCACTTCCTGATACAGTATCCCTCTGTCCAGAGTCAGGGTCAGGTTGCCAGAACCAGCAA
ACTGAAGGGAGACCTGGGGTATCTGAAGGGTGAGTGGGAGCGTTTCGGACAGCTGGAACTTGGGGTTGCT
AGTAGACTTCTGCACAGACACCTTTTGGTTCTTTAGGGAGAAGGTGATCCAGGACTGGGAAGAAGGAGCC
TTCTCTGCCTTCCATCTCAACTCTCCCTGCAGGCTTTCCTCTCCAAGGTTGAGTGGGAAGGAGAACTCCG
CTGACTCCCCCTCACTCTTATAGGCCGTGATGGAGGTCGACGGCGCGCCGGTAGGGGCTGGGGACCAGGC
CAGCATCAGTGTGATGGGGGCGCTGCTGTTTCTCACGACCAGGCCGTCCAGGTTCAGTCTGGCGTGGCAG
ATCACGGGCTGCCAGAAATCTCTGGGGCCAGCGGCGAACTCGTAGGTCAGGGTCACGTTGGCCAGGTCCA
GGCCG
