>Addgene plasmid #73102 | ICAM4-CD4d3+4-bio | addgene partial sequence | sequence record 140763 | pMT2-F 5'-TTGCCTTTCTCTCCACAGGT-3'
CACCATGGGCAGCCTGTTCCCCCTGAGCCTGCTGTTCTTCCTGGCCGCTGCCTACCCTGGTGTCGGCAGC
GCCCTGGGCAGAAGGACCAAGAGAGCCCAGAGCCCCAAGGGAAGCCCTCTGGCCCCTAGCGGCACCAGCG
TGCCTTTCTGGGTCCGGATGAGCCCCGAGTTTGTGGCCGTGCAGCCCGGCAAGAGCGTGCAGCTGAACTG
CAGCAACAGCTGCCCCCAGCCCCAGAACAGCAGCCTGCGGACCCCTCTGAGACAGGGCAAGACACTGAGA
GGCCCTGGCTGGGTGTCCTACCAGCTGCTGGATGTGAGAGCCTGGTCTAGTCTGGCTCACTGCCTGGTCA
CCTGTGCCGGCAAGACCAGATGGGCCACCTCCCGGATCACCGCCTACAAGCCCCCCCACAGCGTGATCCT
GGAACCCCCCGTGCTGAAGGGCCGGAAGTACACCCTGCGGTGCCACGTGACCCAGGTGTTCCCCGTGGGC
TACCTGGTGGTCACCCTGAGACACGGCAGCAGAGTGATCTACAGCGAGAGCCTGGAACGGTTCACCGGCC
TGGACCTGGCCAACGTGACCCTGACCTACGAGTTCGCCGCTGGCCCCAGAGATTTCTGGCAGCCCGTGAT
CTGCCACGCCAGACTGAACCTGGACGGCCTGGTCGTGAGAAACAGCAGCGCCCCCATCACACTGATGCTG
GCCTGGTCCCCAGCCCCTACCGGCGCGCCGTCGACCTCCATCACGGCCTATAAGAGTGAGG
